>Addgene plasmid #240241 | R26_CAG_BST_FUCCIplex | addgene full sequence | sequence record 493162 | Addgene NGS Result
ACACCTGATTGGCTGTCGAAGCTGTGGGACCGGGCCCTTGCTACTGGCTCGAGTCTCACATGAGCGAAAC
CACTGCGCGGGGCGCGGGGGTGGCGGGGAGGCGGGCGTTGGTACGGTCCTCCCCGAGGCCGAGCGCCGCA
GTGTCTGGCCCCGCGCCCCTGCGCAACGTGGCAGGAAGCGCGCGCTGGAGGCGGGGGCGGGCTGCCGGCC
GAGACTTCTGGATGGCGGCGGCCGCGGCTCCGCCCCGGGTTCCCACCGCCTGAAGGGCGAGACAAGCCCG
ACCTGCTACAGGCACTCGTGGGGGTGGGGGAGGAGCGGGGGTCGGTCCGGCTGGTTTGTGGGTGGGAGGC
GCTTGTTCTCCAAAAACCGGCGCGAGCTGCAATCCTGAGGGAGCTGCGGTGGAGGAGGTGGAGAGAAGGC
CGCACCCTTCTGGGCAGGGGGAGGGGAGTGCCGCAATACCTTTATGGGAGTTCTCTGCTGCCTCCCGTCT
TGTAAGGACCGCCCTGGGCCTGGAAGAAGCCCTCCCTCCTTTCCTCCTCGCGTGATCGGTACCTAGGGCG
CAGTAGTCCAGGGTTTCCTTGATGATGTCATACTTATCCTGTCCCTTTTTTTTCCACAGCTCGCGGTTGA
GGACAAACTCTTCGCGGTCTTTCCAGTTTCGAACGGGAGATCTGCCACCATGGCCAAGCCTTTGTCTCAA
GAAGAATCCACCCTCATTGAAAGAGCAACGGCTACAATCAACAGCATCCCCATCTCTGAAGACTACAGCG
TCGCCAGCGCAGCTCTCTCTAGCGACGGCCGCATCTTCACTGGTGTCAATGTATATCATTTTACTGGGGG
ACCTTGTGCAGAACTCGTGGTGCTGGGCACTGCTGCTGCTGCGGCAGCTGGCAACCTGACTTGTATCGTC
GCGATCGGAAATGAGAACAGGGGCATCTTGAGCCCCTGCGGACGGTGCCGACAGGTGCTTCTCGATCTGC
ATCCTGGGATCAAAGCCATAGTGAAGGACAGTGATGGACAGCCGACGGCAGTTGGGATTCGTGAATTGCT
GCCCTCTGGTTATGTGTGGGAGGGCTAAGGGGATCAATTCTCTAGCGCTGATCAGCCTCGACTGTGCCTT
CTAGTTGCCAGCCATCTGTTGTTTGCCCCTCCCCCGTGCCTTCCTTGACCCTGGAAGGTGCCACTCCCAC
TGTCCTTTCCTAATAAAATGAGGAAATTGCATCGCATTGTCTGAGTAGGTGTCATTCTATTCTGGGGGGT
GGGGTGGGGCAGGACAGCAAGGGGGAGGATTGGGAAGACAATAGCAGGCATGCTGGGGATGCGGTGGGCT
CTATGGCTTCTGAGGCGGAAAGAACCAGCTGGACTAGTTATTAATAGTAATCAATTACGGGGTCATTAGT
TCATAGCCCATATATGGAGTTCCGCGTTACATAACTTACGGTAAATGGCCCGCCTGGCTGACCGCCCAAC
GACCCCCGCCCATTGACGTCAATAATGACGTATGTTCCCATAGTAACGCCAATAGGGACTTTCCATTGAC
GTCAATGGGTGGAGTATTTACGGTAAACTGCCCACTTGGCAGTACATCAAGTGTATCATATGCCAAGTAC
GCCCCCTATTGACGTCAATGACGGTAAATGGCCCGCCTGGCATTATGCCCAGTACATGACCTTATGGGAC
TTTCCTACTTGGCAGTACATCTACGTATTAGTCATCGCTATTACCATGGTCGAGGTGAGCCCCACGTTCT
GCTTCACTCTCCCCATCTCCCCCCCCTCCCCACCCCCAATTTTGTATTTATTTATTTTTTAATTATTTTG
TGCAGCGATGGGGGCGGGGGGGGGGGGGGSGCGCGCCAGGCGGGGCGGGGCGGGGCGAGGGGCGGGGCGG
GGCGAGGCGGAGAGGTGCGGCGGCAGCCAATCAGAGCGGCGCGCTCCGAAAGTTTCCTTTTATGGCGAGG
CGGCGGCGGCGGCGGCCCTATAAAAAGCGAAGCGCGCGGCGGGCGGGAGTCGCTGCGCGCTGCCTTCGCC
CCGTGCCCCGCTCCGCCGCCGCCTCGCGCCGCCCGCCCCGGCTCTGACTGACCGCGTTACTCCCACAGGT
GAGCGGGCGGGACGGCCCTTCTCCTCCGGGCTGTAATTAGCGCTTGGTTTAATGACGGCTTGTTTCTTTT
CTGTGGCTGCGTGAAAGCCTTGAGGGGCTCCGGGAGGGCCCTTTGTGCGGGGGGAGCGGCTCGGGGGGTG
CGTGCGTGTGTGTGTGCGTGGGGAGCGCCGCGTGCGGCTCCGCGCTGCCCGGCGGCTGTGAGCGCTGCGG
GCGCGGCGCGGGGCTTTGTGCGCTCCGCAGTGTGCGCGAGGGGAGCGCGGCCGGGGGCGGTGCCCCGCGG
TGCGGGGGGGGCTGCGAGGGGAACAAAGGCTGCGTGCGGGGTGTGTGCGTGGGGGGGTGAGCAGGGGGTG
TGGGCGCGTCGGTCGGGCTGCAACCCCCCCTGCACCCCCCTCCCCGAGTTGCTGAGCACGGCCCGGCTTC
GGGTGCGGGGCTCCGTACGGGGCGTGGCGCGGGGCTCGCCGTGCCGGGCGGGGGGTGGCGGCAGGTGGGG
GTGCCGGGCGGGGCGGGGCCGCCTCGGGCCGGGGAGGGCTCGGGGGAGGGGCGCGGCGGCCCCCGGAGCG
CCGGCGGCTGTCGAGGCGCGGCGAGCCGCAGCCATTGCCTTTTATGGTAATCGTGCGAGAGGGCGCAGGG
ACTTCCTTTGTCCCAAATCTGTGCGGAGCCGAAATCTGGGAGGCGCCGCCGCACCCCCTCTAGCGGGCGC
GGGGCGAAGCGGTGCGGCGCCGGCAGGAAGGAAATGGGCGGGGAGGGCCTTCGTGCGTCGCCGCGCCGCC
GTCCCCTTCTCCCTCTCCAGCCTCGGGGCTGTCCGCGGGGGGACGGCTGCCTTCGGGGGGGACGGGGCAG
GGCGGGGTTCGGCTTCTGGCGTGTGACCGGCGGCTCTAGAGCCTCTGCTAACCATGTTCATGCCTTCTTC
TTTTTCCTACAGCTCCTGGGCAACGTGCTGGTTATTGTGCTGTCTCATCATTTTGGCAAAGAATTAATTC
GGATCCGCCACCATGGTGAGCAAGGGCGAGGAGCTGTTCACCGGGGTGGTGCCCATCCTGGTCGAGCTGG
ACGGCGACGTAAACGGCCACAAGTTCAGCGTGTCCGGCGAGGGCGAGGGCGATGCCACCTACGGCAAGCT
GACCCTGAAGTTCATCTGCACCACCGGCAAGCTGCCCGTGCCCTGGCCCACCCTCGTGACCACCCTGTCC
TGGGGCGTGCAGTGCTTCGCCCGCTACCCCGACCACATGAAGCAGCACGACTTCTTCAAGTCCGCCATGC
CCGAAGGCTACGTCCAGGAGCGCACCATCTTCTTCAAGGACGACGGCAACTACAAGACCCGCGCCGAGGT
GAAGTTCGAGGGCGACACCCTGGTGAACCGCATCGAGCTGAAGGGCATCGACTTCAAGGAGGACGGCAAC
ATCCTGGGGCACAAGCTGGAGTACAACTACTTTAGCGACAACGTCTATATCACCGCCGACAAGCAGAAGA
ACGGCATCAAGGCCAACTTCAAGATCCGCCACAACATCGAGGACGGCGGCGTGCAGCTCGCCGACCACTA
CCAGCAGAACACCCCCATCGGCGACGGCCCCGTGCTGCTGCCCGACAACCACTACCTGAGCACCCAGTCC
AAGCTGAGCAAAGACCCCAACGAGAAGCGCGATCACATGGTCCTGCTGGAGTTCGTGACCGCCGCCGGGA
TCACTCTCGGCATGGACGAGCTGTACAAGTACAGCATGCTGCCTAGCCTCGGCGGCTACCCTAGCCATTG
GAGGCCCCTGGAACCCTCTCCTGCCAGACCTGCCCTGAGAGCCCCTGCCTCCGCCACCTCCGGCAGCAGA
AAGAGAGCCAGACCTCCTGCCGCCCCTGGCAGAGATCAGGCCAGGCCCCCTGCCCGCAGACGGCTCCGGC
TGTCCGTGGATGAGGTGTCCAGCCCTAGCACCCCCGAGGCCCCCGATATCCCTGCCTGTCCCAGCCCTGG
CCAGAAAATCAAGAAGAGCACACCTGCCGCCGGACAGCCTCCTCACCTGACCAGCGCCCAGGACCAGGAC
ACCATCGTCGACGAGGGCAGGGGCAGCCTGCTGACCTGCGGCGACGTGGAGGAGAACCCCGGCCCCAGAT
CCATGGTAGCAGGTCATGCCTCTGGCAGCCCCGCATTCGGGACCGCCTCTCATTCGAATTGCGAACATGA
AGAGATCCACCTCGCCGGCTCGATCCAGCCGCATGGCGCGCTTCTGGTCGTCAGCGAACATGATCATCGC
GTCATCCAGGCCAGCGCCAACGCCGCGGAATTTCTGAATCTCGGAAGCGTACTCGGCGTTCCGCTCGCCG
AGATCGACGGCGATCTGTTGATCAAGATCCTGCCGCATCTCGATCCCACCGCCGAAGGCATGCCGGTCGC
GGTGCGCTGCCGGATCGGCAATCCCTCTACGGAGTACTGCGGTCTGATGCATCGGCCTCCGGAAGGCGGG
CTGATCATCGAACTCGAACGTGCCGGCCCGTCGATCGATCTGTCAGGCACGCTGGCGCCGGCGCTGGAGC
GGATCCGCACGGCGGGTTCACTGCGCGCGCTGTGCGATGACACCGTGCTGCTGTTTCAGCAGTGCACCGG
CTACGACCGGGTGATGGTGTATCGTTTCGATGAGCAAGGCCACGGCCTGGTATTCTCCGAGTGCCATGTG
CCTGGGCTCGAATCCTATTTCGGCAACCGCTATCCGTCGTCGACTGTCCCGCAGATGGCGCGGCAGCTGT
ACGTGCGGCAGCGCGTCCGCGTGCTGGTCGACGTCACCTATCAGCCGGTGCCGCTGGAGCCGCGGCTGTC
GCCGCTGACCGGGCGCGATCTCGACATGTCGGGCTGCTTCCTGCGCTCGATGTCGCCGTGCCATCTGCAG
TTCCTGAAGGACATGGGCGTGCGCGCCACCCTGGCGGTGTCGCTGGTGGTCGGCGGCAAGCTGTGGGGCC
TGGTTGTCTGTCACCATTATCTGCCGCGCTTCATCCGTTTCGAGCTGCGGGCGATCTGCAAACGGCTCGC
CGAAAGGATCGCGACGCGGATCACCGCGCTTGAGAGCGGCTACCCCAGCCACTGGCGGCCTCTGGAAATG
AACCCCAGCATGAAGCAGAAGCAGGAAGAGATCAAAGAGAACATCAAGAACAGCAGCGTGCCCAGGCGGA
CCCTGAAGATGATCCAGCCCAGCGCCAGCGGATCTCTGGTGGGCCGGGAGAATGAGCTGTCTGCCGGCCT
GAGCAAGCGGAAGCACCGGAACGACCACCTGACCAGCACCACCTCTAGCCCAGGCGTGATCGTGCCCGAG
AGCAGCGAGAACAAGAACCTGGGCGGCGTGACCCAAGAAAGCTTCGACCTGATGATCAAAGAAAACCCCA
GCAGCCAGTACTGGAAAGAGGTGGCCGAGAAGCGGCGGAAGGCCCTGTAAACGCGTAGCTCGCTGATCAG
CCTCGACTGTGCCTTCTAGTTGCCAGCCATCTGTTGTTTGCCCCTCCCCCGTGCCTTCCTTGACCCTGGA
AGGTGCCACTCCCACTGTCCTTTCCTAATAAAATGAGGAAATTGCATCGCATTGTCTGAGTAGGTGTCAT
TCTATTCTGGGGGGTGGGGTGGGGCAGGACAGCAAGGGGGAGGATTGGGAAGAGAATAGCAGGCATGCTG
GGGGTCGACGCTTCTCGATTATGGGCGGGATTCTTTTGCCTAGGCTTAAGGGGCTAACTTGGTCCCTGGG
CGTTGCCCTGCAGGGGAGTGAGCAGCTGTAAGATTTGAGGGGCGACTCCGATTAGTTTATCTTCCCACGG
ACTAGAGTTGGTGTCGAGGTTATTGTAATAAGGGTGGGGTAGGGAAATGGAGCTTAGTCATTCACCTGGG
GCTGATTTTATGCAACGAGACTGCGGATTATCACTAATCATTTTTGGAGCATTTTTCTAGAGACAGACAT
AAAGCATGATCACCTGAGTTTTATACCATTTGAGACCCTTGCTGCACCACCAAAGTGTAGCATCAGGTTA
AATCTTAATAGAAAAATTTTAGCTTTTGCTTGAGAAACCAGTGCTTCCCTCCCTCACCCTCTCTCCCCAG
GCTCTCTACCCCTTTGCATCCCTACCAGGCATCTTAGCAACTCTCACTCATACTTGATCCCATTTTCCAT
TTGTTGTACTTGCTCCTCCAGTATTCAGACATAGCACTAGCTTTCTCCCTCTCTTGATCTTGGGTAGCCT
GGTGTCTCGCGAAACCAGACAGATTGGTTCCACCACAAATTAAGGCTTGAGCTGGGGCTTGACTCTTACC
CAGCAGTGCTTTTATTCCTCCCTAGTTCACGTTCTTAAATGTTTATCTTGATTTTCATTTTATCCTTTTT
CCTTAGCTGGGATTCTGTCCCTGACCGTCTTCACAGTCCAGGTGATCTTGACTACTGCTTTACAGAGAAT
TGGATCTGAGGTTAGGCAACATCTCCCTTTTTCTTCCTCTAAATACCTCTCATTTCTGTTCTTACCAGTT
AGTAACTGATCTCAGATGCCTGTGTGATAGCTTCCAAGCTTGGCGTAATCATGGTCATAGCTGTTTCCTG
TGTGAAATTGTTATCCGCTCACAATTCCACACAACATACGAGCCGGAAGCATAAAGTGTAAAGCCTGGGG
TGCCTAATGAGTGAGCTAACTCACATTAATTGCGTTGCGCTCACTGCCCGCTTTCCAGTCGGGAAACCTG
TCGTGCCAGCTGCATTAATGAATCGGCCAACGCGCGGGGAGAGGCGGTTTGCGTATTGGGCGCTCTTCCG
CTTCCTCGCTCACTGACTCGCTGCGCTCGGTCGTTCGGCTGCGGCGAGCGGTATCAGCTCACTCAAAGGC
GGTAATACGGTTATCCACAGAATCAGGGGATAACGCAGGAAAGAACATGTGAGCAAAAGGCCAGCAAAAG
GCCAGGAACCGTAAAAAGGCCGCGTTGCTGGCGTTTTTCCATAGGCTCCGCCCCCCTGACGAGCATCACA
AAAATCGACGCTCAAGTCAGAGGTGGCGAAACCCGACAGGACTATAAAGATACCAGGCGTTTCCCCCTGG
AAGCTCCCTCGTGCGCTCTCCTGTTCCGACCCTGCCGCTTACCGGATACCTGTCCGCCTTTCTCCCTTCG
GGAAGCGTGGCGCTTTCTCATAGCTCACGCTGTAGGTATCTCAGTTCGGTGTAGGTCGTTCGCTCCAAGC
TGGGCTGTGTGCACGAACCCCCCGTTCAGCCCGACCGCTGCGCCTTATCCGGTAACTATCGTCTTGAGTC
CAACCCGGTAAGACACGACTTATCGCCACTGGCAGCAGCCACTGGTAACAGGATTAGCAGAGCGAGGTAT
GTAGGCGGTGCTACAGAGTTCTTGAAGTGGTGGCCTAACTACGGCTACACTAGAAGAACAGTATTTGGTA
TCTGCGCTCTGCTGAAGCCAGTTACCTTCGGAAAAAGAGTTGGTAGCTCTTGATCCGGCAAACAAACCAC
CGCTGGTAGCGGTGGTTTTTTTGTTTGCAAGCAGCAGATTACGCGCAGAAAAAAAGGATCTCAAGAAGAT
CCTTTGATCTTTTCTACGGGGTCTGACGCTCAGTGGAACGAAAACTCACGTTAAGGGATTTTGGTCATGA
GATTATCAAAAAGGATCTTCACCTAGATCCTTTTAAATTAAAAATGAAGTTTTAAATCAATCTAAAGTAT
ATATGAGTAAACTTGGTCTGACAGTTACCAATGCTTAATCAGTGAGGCACCTATCTCAGCGATCTGTCTA
TTTCGTTCATCCATAGTTGCCTGACTCCCCGTCGTGTAGATAACTACGATACGGGAGGGCTTACCATCTG
GCCCCAGTGCTGCAATGATACCGCGAGACCCACGCTCACCGGCTCCAGATTTATCAGCAATAAACCAGCC
AGCCGGAAGGGCCGAGCGCAGAAGTGGTCCTGCAACTTTATCCGCCTCCATCCAGTCTATTAATTGTTGC
CGGGAAGCTAGAGTAAGTAGTTCGCCAGTTAATAGTTTGCGCAACGTTGTTGCCATTGCTACAGGCATCG
TGGTGTCACGCTCGTCGTTTGGTATGGCTTCATTCAGCTCCGGTTCCCAACGATCAAGGCGAGTTACATG
ATCCCCCATGTTGTGCAAAAAAGCGGTTAGCTCCTTCGGTCCTCCGATCGTTGTCAGAAGTAAGTTGGCC
GCAGTGTTATCACTCATGGTTATGGCAGCACTGCATAATTCTCTTACTGTCATGCCATCCGTAAGATGCT
TTTCTGTGACTGGTGAGTACTCAACCAAGTCATTCTGAGAATAGTGTATGCGGCGACCGAGTTGCTCTTG
CCCGGCGTCAATACGGGATAATACCGCGCCACATAGCAGAACTTTAAAAGTGCTCATCATTGGAAAACGT
TCTTCGGGGCGAAAACTCTCAAGGATCTTACCGCTGTTGAGATCCAGTTCGATGTAACCCACTCGTGCAC
CCAACTGATCTTCAGCATCTTTTACTTTCACCAGCGTTTCTGGGTGAGCAAAAACAGGAAGGCAAAATGC
CGCAAAAAAGGGAATAAGGGCGACACGGAAATGTTGAATACTCATACTCTTCCTTTTTCAATATTATTGA
AGCATTTATCAGGGTTATTGTCTCATGAGCGGATACATATTTGAATGTATTTAGAAAAATAAACAAATAG
GGGTTCCGCGCACATTTCCCCGAAAAGTGCCACCTGACGTCTAAGAAACCATTATTATCATGACATTAAC
CTATAAAAATAGGCGTATCACGAGGCCCTTTCGTCTCGCGCGTTTCGGTGATGACGGTGAAAACCTCTGA
CACATGCAGCTCCCGGAGACGGTCACAGCTTGTCTGTAAGCGGATGCCGGGAGCAGACAAGCCCGTCAGG
GCGCGTCAGCGGGTGTTGGCGGGTGTCGGGGCTGGCTTAACTATGCGGCATCAGAGCAGATTGTACTGAG
AGTGCACCATATGCGGTGTGAAATACCGCACAGATGCGTAAGGAGAAAATACCGCATCAGGCGCCATTCG
CCATTCAGGCTGCGCAACTGTTGGGAAGGGCGATCGGTGCGGGCCTCTTCGCTATTACGCCAGCTGGCGA
AAGGGGGATGTGCTGCAAGGCGATTAAGTTGGGTAACGCCAGGGTTTTCCCAGTCACGACGTTGTAAAAC
GACGGCCAGTGAATTGGCTCGAAACCGGACGGAGCCATTGCTCTCGCAGAGGGAGGAGCGCTTCCGGCTA
GCCTCTTGTCGCCGATTGGCCGTTTCTCCTCCCGCCGTGTGTGAAAACACAAATGGCGTATTCTGGTTGG
AGTAAAGCTCCTGTCAGTTACGCCGTCGGGAGTACGCAGCCGCTTAGCGACTCTCGCGTTGCCCCCTGGG
TGGGGCGGGTAGGTAGGTGGGGTGTAGAGATGCTGGGTGTGCGGGCGCGGCCGGCCTCCTGCGGCGGGAG
GGGAGGGTCAGTGAAATTGGCTCTGGCGCGGGCGTCCTCCCACCCTCCCCTTCCTTCGGGGGAGTCGGTT
TACCCGCCGCCTGCTTGTCTTCG
Features (pLannotate 1.2.2; 22 found; start..end, strand, type, name):
    554..657     +  misc_feature   Ad SA: adenovirus major late transcript splice acceptor (Friedrich and Soriano, 1991)
    680..1078    +  CDS            BSD: blasticidin S deaminase; Aspergillus terreus BSD; confers resistance to blasticidin
   1112..1336    +  polyA_signal   bGH poly(A) signal: bovine growth hormone polyadenylation signal
   1340..1361    +  promoter       SV40 promoter (fragment): SV40 enhancer and early promoter
   1425..1728    +  enhancer       CMV enhancer: human cytomegalovirus immediate early enhancer
   1730..2005    +  promoter       chicken β-actin promoter: No description available
   2006..3022    +  intron         chimeric intron: chimera between introns from chicken β-actin and rabbit β-globin
   3093..3809    +  CDS            mTurquoise2: mTurquoise2 is a basic (constitutively fluorescent) cyan fluorescent protein published in 2012, derived from Aequorea victoria. It is reported to be a rapidly-maturing monomer with very low acid sensitivity.
   3864..4136    +  CDS            Cdt1 (30-120): degron consisting of residues 30-120 of human Cdt1 (Zielke and Edgar, 2015)
   4203..5147    +  CDS            miRFP670: miRFP670 is a basic (constitutively fluorescent) near ir fluorescent protein published in 2016, derived from Rhodopseudomonas palustris. It has low acid sensitivity. It requires the cofactor biliverdin for fluorescence.
   5178..5507    +  CDS            Gem1 (1-110): degron consisting of residues 1-110 of human Geminin (Zielke and Edgar, 2015)
   5537..5648    +  polyA_signal   bGH poly(A) signal: bovine growth hormone polyadenylation signal
   6658..6674    -  protein_bind   lac operator: The lac repressor binds to the lac operator to inhibit transcription in E. coli. This inhibition can be relieved by adding lactose or isopropyl-β-D-thiogalactopyranoside (IPTG). lac repressor encoded by lacI
   6682..6712    -  promoter       lac promoter: promoter for the E. coli lac operon
   6727..6748    -  protein_bind   CAP binding site: CAP binding activates transcription in the presence of cAMP. E. coli catabolite activator protein
   6761..6853    -  CDS            lacI (fragment): lac repressor; lacI; The lac repressor binds to the lac operator to inhibit transcription in E. coli. This inhibition can be relieved by adding lactose or isopropyl-β-D-thiogalactopyranoside (IPTG).
   7036..7624    -  rep_origin     ori: high-copy-number ColE1/pMB1/pBR322/pUC origin of replication
   7795..8655    -  CDS            AmpR: β-lactamase; bla; confers resistance to ampicillin, carbenicillin, and related antibiotics
   8656..8760    -  promoter       AmpR promoter: bla
   8855..8890    +  CDS            rop (fragment): Rop protein, which maintains plasmids at low copy number; rop
   8992..9091    +  misc_feature   bom (fragment): basis of mobility region from pBR322
   9097..9254    -  CDS            lacZα (fragment): LacZα fragment of β-galactosidase; lacZ fragment
