[The description below was written by a language model from this plasmid's Addgene catalogue record and pLannotate feature annotations shown in this document.]
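Description:
R26_CAG_BST_FUCCIplex is a 9.6 kb pUC-based donor plasmid for knocking a cell-cycle reporter into the human ROSA26 safe-harbour locus by homology-mediated end joining (HMEJ). It is maintained in E. coli at high copy through a ColE1/pUC-type origin and selected with ampicillin via the β-lactamase gene. Remnants of lac, rop, bom and lacZα sequences in the backbone are cloning-vector leftovers with no role in the design. According to the catalogue entry, left and right hROSA26 homology arms flank the payload. These arms are not annotated in the feature table, but unannotated stretches on either side of the cassette are consistent with their presence.

The integrating region carries two units. The first is a promoterless gene trap in which an adenovirus major late splice acceptor, followed per the record by a T2A peptide, leads into the blasticidin S deaminase coding sequence and a bGH polyadenylation signal. Blasticidin resistance should therefore arise mainly when the cassette is spliced into the endogenous ROSA26 transcript, which enriches for correctly targeted cells. Downstream, a CAG promoter (CMV enhancer, chicken β-actin promoter and chimeric intron) drives the 2.4 kb synthetic FUCCIplex insert, terminated by a second bGH poly(A). FUCCIplex encodes the cyan protein mTurquoise2 fused to the human Cdt1(30–120) degron and the near-infrared, biliverdin-dependent miRFP670 fused to the Geminin(1–110) degron. The element linking the two fusions is not annotated. As in other FUCCI designs, the Cdt1 probe accumulates in G1 and the Geminin probe in S/G2/M. The cyan and near-infrared colours presumably leave the green and red channels free for other reporters. The construct is intended for generating stable reporter lines for cell-cycle-aware live imaging.
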