Addgene plasmid #240241: R26_CAG_BST_FUCCIplex
Purpose: ROSA26 knock-in vector with homology-mediated end joining(HMEJ)-based method. The CAG promoter drives the expression of the FUCCIplex sensor.
Depositing lab: Francesco Pasqualini. Depositing organization: Universita degli Studi di Pavia. Publication: CALIPERS: Cell cycle-aware live imaging for phenotyping experiments and regeneration studies. Di Sante M, Pezzotti M, Zimmermann J, Enrico A, Deschamps J, Balmas E, Becca S, Reali A, Bertero A, Jug F, Pasqualini FS. bioRxiv 2024.12.19.629259 10.1101/2024.12.19.629259.
Backbone
  Vector backbone: pUC plasmid
  Backbone size w/o insert (bp): 7195
  Total vector size (bp): 9613
  Modifications to backbone: Inserted left and right hROSA26 homology arms, blasticidin resistance gene trap (adenovirus splice acceptor, T2A, BlastR, bGH pA), CAG promoter and bGH polyA
  Vector type: Mammalian Expression
  Selectable markers: Blasticidin
Growth in bacteria
  Bacterial resistance: Ampicillin, 100 μg/mL
  Growth temperature: 37°C
  Growth strain: Top10
  Copy number: High Copy
Gene/Insert
  Gene/Insert name: FUCCIplex
  Species: Synthetic
  Insert size (bp): 2418
  Promoter: CAG
  Cloning method: Gibson Cloning
  Sequencing primers: 5′ AGCCTCTGCTAACCATGTTC
Resource information
  A portion of this plasmid was derived from a plasmid made by: R26_CAG_BST_FUCCIplex was generated starting from the pR26-Bst_CAG-Tet-On-3G construct, which was a gift from Dr. Alessandro Bertero (https://doi.org/10.12688/openreseurope.19024.1)
Terms and licenses: Academic/Nonprofit Terms; Industry Terms: Not Available to Industry
Depositor comments: Please visit https://doi.org/10.1101/2024.12.19.629259 for bioRxiv preprint.
How to cite: R26_CAG_BST_FUCCIplex was a gift from Francesco Pasqualini (Addgene plasmid # 240241 ; http://n2t.net/addgene:240241 ; RRID:Addgene_240241)
